>Addgene plasmid #22965 | pRK5-Myc-LMO4 (L5) | addgene partial sequence | sequence record 28859 | 22965 with CMV-F
GTGAACCGTCAGATCGCCTGGAGACGCCATCCACGCTGTTTTGACCTCCATAGAAGACACCGGGACCGAT
CCAGCCTCCGCGGCCGGGAACGGTGCATTGGAACGCGGATTCCCCGTGCCAAGAGTGACGTAAGTACCGC
CTATAGAGTCTATAGGCCCACCCCCTTGGCTTCGTTAGAACGCGGCTACAATTAATACATAACCTTATGT
ATCATACACATACGATTTAGGTGACACTATAGAATAACATCCACTTTGCCTTTCTCTCCACAGGTGTCCA
CTCCCAGGTCCAACTGCACCTCGGTTCTATCGATTGAATTCCCGAACCGACAGTCGGTCTCTTCACCAAG
GCCATTCGCGCCACCATGGAGCAAAAGCTCATTTCTGAGGAAGATCTCAATGGTGGTGGTGGTGGGTCGA
CCATGGTGAATCCGGGCAGCAGCTCGCAGCCGCCCCCGGTGACGGCCGGCTCCCTCTCCTGGAAGCGCTG
CGCAGGCTGCGGGGGCAAGATTGCGGACCGCTTTCTGCTCTATGCCATGGACAGCTACTGGCACAGCCGC
TGCCTCAA
