[The description below was written by a language model from this plasmid's Addgene catalogue record.]
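Description:
pRK5-Myc-LMO4 (L5) is a mammalian expression plasmid built on the pRK5 backbone, which is listed as 4754 bp without the insert. It is propagated in E. coli under ampicillin selection. The record gives no feature table, so the bacterial origin of replication, polyadenylation signal and other backbone elements are not itemised, and the copy number is listed as unknown. No mammalian selection marker is recorded, which suggests the plasmid is meant for transient transfection rather than for selecting stable lines, although the record does not say so.

The insert is rat (Rattus norvegicus) LMO4, also written LMO-4, which was cloned by restriction enzyme methods and carries a Myc epitope tag at its N terminus. LMO4 is a LIM-domain-only protein, a small nuclear factor that generally acts as a transcriptional cofactor through protein–protein interactions rather than by binding DNA directly. The promoter is not named, but a CMV forward primer is listed for 5′ sequencing. This fits the CMV immediate-early promoter normally found in pRK5, which drives strong constitutive expression in mammalian cells. The insert size, the cloning sites and the meaning of the "L5" designation are not given.

The Myc tag allows the expressed protein to be detected or isolated with anti-Myc antibodies. This makes the construct suitable for overexpression studies, western blotting, immunofluorescence localisation and co-immunoprecipitation of LMO4 binding partners in transfected mammalian cells. The record does not describe a specific experimental purpose.
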