Addgene plasmid #22965: pRK5-Myc-LMO4 (L5)
Depositing lab: Anirvan Ghosh. Depositing organization: University of California, San Diego (UCSD).
Backbone
  Vector backbone: pRK5
  Backbone size w/o insert (bp): 4754
  Vector type: Mammalian Expression
Growth in bacteria
  Bacterial resistance: Ampicillin, 100 μg/mL
  Growth temperature: 37°C
  Growth strain: DH5alpha
  Copy number: Unknown
Gene/Insert
  Gene/Insert name: LMO4 (alt name: LMO-4)
  Species: R. norvegicus (rat)
  Entrez Gene: Lmo4 (a.k.a. MGC105593)
  Tag / fusion protein: Myc (N terminal on insert)
  Cloning method: Restriction Enzyme
  Sequencing primers: 5′ CMV-F
Terms and licenses: Academic/Nonprofit Terms; Industry Terms: Not Available to Industry
How to cite: pRK5-Myc-LMO4 (L5) was a gift from Anirvan Ghosh (Addgene plasmid # 22965 ; http://n2t.net/addgene:22965 ; RRID:Addgene_22965)
